>Addgene plasmid #65758 | pFRT-DestFLAGHA_HuB | addgene partial sequence | sequence record 114998 | CMV-F 5'-CGCAAATGGGCGGTAGGCGTG-3'
AGAACCCACTGCTTACTGGCTTATCGAAATTAATACGACTCACTATAGGGAGACCCAAGCTGGCTAGCGA
GCTCGGATCGATCCATCGATAGTGTGGTGGAATTCTGATCGCCGCCGCCATGGACTACAAGGACGACGAT
GACAAGTACCCTTATGACGTGCCCGATTACGCTTTGAACCAGATATCAACAAGTTTGTACAAAAAAGCAG
GCTCCACCATGGGAACCAATTCAGTCGACTGGATCCGGATGGAAACACAACTGTCTAATGGGCCAACTTG
CAATAACACAGCCAATGGTCCAACCACCATAAACAACAACTGTTCGTCACCAGTTGACTCTGGGAACACA
GAAGACAGCAAGACCAACTTAATAGTCAACTACCTTCCTCAGAACATGACACAGGAGGAACTAAAGAGTC
TCTTTGGGAGCATTGGTGAAATAGAGTCCTGTAAGCTTGTAAGAGACAAAATAACAGGGCAGAGCTTGGG
ATATGGCTTTGTGAACTACATTGACCCCAAGGATGCAGAGAAAGCTATCAACACCCTGAATGGATTGAGA
CTTCAAACCAAAACAATAAAAGTTTCCTATGCTCGCCCAAGTTCAGCTTCTATCAGAGATGCAAATTTAT
ATGTCAGCGGACTTCCAAAAACAATGACCCAGAAGGAGTTGGAACAGCTTTTTTCACAATATGGACGCAT
TATTACTTCTCGTATTCTTGTCGACCAGGTCACTGGCATATCAAGGGGTGTAGGGTTTATTCGATTTGAC
