>Addgene plasmid #65758 | pFRT-DestFLAGHA_HuB | addgene partial sequence | sequence record 114999 | BGH-rev 5'-TAGAAGGCACAGTCGAGG-3'
GACCGAGGAGAGGGTTAGGGATAGGCTTACCTTCGAACCGCGGGCCCTCTAGACTTGAGCGGCCGCCACT
GTGCTGGATATCAACCACTTTGTACAAGAAAGCTGGGTCTAGATATCTCGAGTGCGGCCGCTCATTAGGC
TTTGTGCGTTTTGTTTGTCTTAAAGGAGACCTGCAGTACTCTGTCTCCCAGACGGTATCCATTGAGGCTA
GCTATCGCCATGGCAGCCTCATCATAGTTTGTCATAGTCACAAATCCAAAACCTTTGCATTTATTGGTGT
TAAAGTCACGGATGACCTTCACATTGGTGACAGCTCCAAAAGGCCCAAACATTTGCCACAGGATACTCTC
ATCTGCGTCAGGAGCCAGGTTGTACACAAATATACACCACCCTGTTCCAGGGTGCCCAGGGATATTAATT
CCAGCCAAACTGGTCATTCCGTCAATGGTCATTGGAGAAAACCTCTTTACTCCATAAGCCATATTGAGCA
GATTGTCCAACCTAAAACGCTGTGCCTGCTGAGCTAGCGGTCCTGGATACCTTCTGTTTGGAGACTGGTA
CAGCTGGGAAAGGATGGCCTGATTGGTTTTTTGGCTTGGGTTATTAGCAAACTTTACAGTGATTGGCTCC
GTGGCACCGGGAGGTTTCTGGCCATTTAGGCCTTTGATAGCTTCTTCTGCCTCAATTCGCTTGTCAAATC
GAATAAACCCTACACCCCTTGATATGCCAGTGACCTGGTCGACAAGAATACGAGAAGTAATAATGCGTCC
