[The description below was written by a language model from this plasmid's Addgene catalogue record.]
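Description:
pFRT-DestFLAGHA_HuB is a mammalian expression plasmid built on a laboratory-modified version of the commercial pcDNA5/FRT backbone that was converted into a Gateway destination vector. It carries the human ELAVL2 gene, also known as HuB or HEL-N1, which was introduced by Gateway recombination. ELAVL2 belongs to the ELAV/Hu family of RNA-binding proteins. The coding sequence is fused at its N-terminus to a tandem FLAG-HA epitope tag supplied by the backbone. This tag allows detection of the protein and one- or two-step affinity purification with standard anti-FLAG and anti-HA reagents. The plasmid is propagated in E. coli under ampicillin selection; its copy number is not recorded.

The stated purpose is constitutive expression of the tagged protein in mammalian cells. The promoter field, however, reads "CMV, 2x Tet", which would normally indicate a CMV promoter with two tetracycline operator sites, as found in tetracycline-regulated derivatives. No feature table is available to resolve this. Such a promoter would in any case behave constitutively in cells that lack the Tet repressor. The use of a BGH reverse sequencing primer implies a bovine growth hormone polyadenylation signal downstream of the insert.

The pcDNA5/FRT backbone contains an FRT site and a hygromycin resistance marker. These are designed for Flp recombinase-mediated integration into host cell lines that already carry a genomic FRT target, giving isogenic, single-copy stable lines under hygromycin selection. Constructs of this type are typically used to generate stable cell lines expressing an epitope-tagged RNA-binding protein for immunoprecipitation-based studies of its RNA and protein partners, although the record does not specify a particular application.
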