Addgene plasmid #65758: pFRT-DestFLAGHA_HuB
Purpose: constitutively expresses FLAG-HA-tagged HuB in mammalian cells
Depositing lab: Thomas Tuschl. Depositing organization: Rockefeller University.
Backbone
  Vector backbone: pcDNA5/FRT
  Backbone manufacturer: Life Technologies, Modified by Tuschl lab
  Vector type: Mammalian Expression
  Selectable markers: Hygromycin
Growth in bacteria
  Bacterial resistance: Ampicillin, 100 μg/mL
  Growth temperature: 37°C
  Growth strain: Top10
  Copy number: Unknown
Gene/Insert
  Gene/Insert name: ELAVL2
  Species: H. sapiens (human)
  Entrez Gene: ELAVL2 (a.k.a. HEL-N1, HELN1, HUB)
  Promoter: CMV, 2x Tet
  Tag / fusion protein: FLAG HA (N terminal on backbone)
  Cloning method: Gateway Cloning
  Sequencing primers: 5′ CMV Forward; 3′ BGH Reverse
Terms and licenses: Academic/Nonprofit Terms; Industry Terms: Not Available to Industry
How to cite: pFRT-DestFLAGHA_HuB was a gift from Thomas Tuschl (Addgene plasmid # 65758 ; http://n2t.net/addgene:65758 ; RRID:Addgene_65758)
